Addgene plasmid #162144: pBEL2097
Purpose: omplementation plasmid for MlaE D250A
Depositing lab: Gira Bhabha & Damian Ekiert. Depositing organization: NYU Grossman School of Medicine. Publication: Structure of bacterial phospholipid transporter MlaFEDB with substrate bound. Coudray N, Isom GL, MacRae MR, Saiduddin MN, Bhabha G, Ekiert DC. Elife. 2020 Nov 25;9. pii: 62518. doi: 10.7554/eLife.62518. PubMed 33236984.
Backbone
  Vector backbone: pBAD-His
  Vector type: Bacterial Expression
Growth in bacteria
  Bacterial resistance: Ampicillin, 100 μg/mL
  Growth temperature: 37°C
  Growth strain: DH5alpha
  Copy number: High Copy
Gene/Insert
  Gene/Insert name: MlaFEDCB
  Species: E. coli
  Mutation: MlaF-MlaE(D250A)-(6xHis-MlaD)-MlaC-MlaB
  Cloning method: Gibson Cloning
Terms and licenses: Academic/Nonprofit Terms; Industry Terms: Not Available to Industry
Depositor comments: Please visit https://www.biorxiv.org/content/10.1101/2020.06.02.129247v2 for bioRxiv preprint.
How to cite: pBEL2097 was a gift from Gira Bhabha & Damian Ekiert (Addgene plasmid # 162144 ; http://n2t.net/addgene:162144 ; RRID:Addgene_162144)
