[The description below was written by a language model from this plasmid's Addgene catalogue record and pLannotate feature annotations shown in this document.]
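Description:
pBEL2097 is a bacterial expression plasmid built on the pBAD-His backbone that carries the E. coli mlaFEDCB operon with a point mutation, D250A, in MlaE. It is maintained in E. coli through a ColE1/pMB1-type origin recorded as high copy and is selected with ampicillin via the bla (AmpR) gene. The backbone also has an M13 phage origin, which permits single-stranded DNA production. It retains nonfunctional pBR322 remnants: fragments of bom, rop, the tetracycline resistance gene and its promoter.

The five genes sit in their native order (mlaF, mlaE, mlaD, mlaC, mlaB) as one polycistronic unit downstream of the araBAD promoter. The regulator gene araC is transcribed divergently, so expression responds to L-arabinose. Transcription ends at the rrnB T1 and T2 terminators, which are preceded by a 5S rRNA segment carried over from the rrnB region. According to the catalogue entry, MlaD carries a 6xHis tag. The feature table does not annotate the tag separately, although there is a short unannotated gap between mlaE and mlaD.

MlaFEDB is an inner-membrane ABC transporter involved in maintaining outer-membrane lipid asymmetry by phospholipid trafficking. MlaF provides energy coupling, MlaE is the probable translocating subunit, MlaD binds phospholipid, and MlaB supports assembly and activity. MlaC is thought to shuttle lipid across the periplasm. The stated purpose is complementation, so the plasmid presumably serves to test whether the MlaE D250A variant can restore Mla function in a deficient strain. The record does not name the host strain or the phenotype assayed.
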