Features (pLannotate 1.2.2; 18 found; start..end, strand, type, name):
     10..294     +  promoter       araBAD promoter: araBAD; promoter of the L-arabinose operon of E. coli; the araC regulatory gene is transcribed in the opposite direction (Guzman et al., 1995)
    328..1134    +  CDS            mlaF: MLAF_ECOLI - Also known as yrbF. Experimental evidence at protein level: Swiss-Prot protein existence level 1. Part of the ABC transporter complex MlaFEDB, which is involved in a phospholipid transport pathway that maintains lipid asymmetry in the outer membrane by retrograde trafficking of phospholipids from the outer membrane to the inner membrane. Responsible for energy coupling to the transport system. From Escherichia coli (strain K12).
   1145..1924    +  CDS            mlaE: MLAE_ECOLI - Also known as yrbE. Experimental evidence at protein level: Swiss-Prot protein existence level 1. Part of the ABC transporter complex MlaFEDB, which is involved in a phospholipid transport pathway that maintains lipid asymmetry in the outer membrane by retrograde trafficking of phospholipids from the outer membrane to the inner membrane. Probably responsible for the translocation of the substrate across the membrane. From Escherichia coli (strain K12).
   1986..2534    +  CDS            mlaD: MLAD_ECOLI - Also known as yrbD. Experimental evidence at protein level: Swiss-Prot protein existence level 1. Part of the ABC transporter complex MlaFEDB, which is involved in a phospholipid transport pathway that maintains lipid asymmetry in the outer membrane by retrograde trafficking of phospholipids from the outer membrane to the inner membrane (PubMed:19383799, PubMed:27529189). MlaD functions in substrate binding with strong affinity for phospholipids and modulates ATP hydrolytic activity of the complex (PubMed:27529189). From Escherichia coli (strain K12).
   2556..3188    +  CDS            mlaC (sequence withheld): MLAC_ECOLI - Also known as yrbC. Experimental evidence at protein level: Swiss-Prot protein existence level 1. Involved in a phospholipid transport pathway that maintains lipid asymmetry in the outer membrane by retrograde trafficking of phospholipids from the outer membrane to the inner membrane. May transfer phospholipid across the periplasmic space and deliver it to the MlaFEDB complex at the inner membrane. From Escherichia coli (strain K12).
   3191..3481    +  CDS            mlaB: MLAB_ECOLI - Also known as yrbB. Experimental evidence at protein level: Swiss-Prot protein existence level 1. Part of the ABC transporter complex MlaFEDB, which is involved in a phospholipid transport pathway that maintains lipid asymmetry in the outer membrane by retrograde trafficking of phospholipids from the outer membrane to the inner membrane (PubMed:19383799, PubMed:27529189). MlaB plays critical roles in both the assembly and activity of the complex. May act by modulating MlaF structure and stability (PubMed:27529189). From Escherichia coli (strain K12).
   3647..3762    +  ncRNA          5S rRNA: Accession: RF00001 - 5S ribosomal RNA
   3766..3852    +  terminator     rrnB T1 terminator: Escherichia coli rrnB; transcription terminator T1 from the E. coli rrnB gene
   3944..3971    +  terminator     rrnB T2 terminator: transcription terminator T2 from the E. coli rrnB gene
   3990..4081    +  promoter       AmpR promoter: bla
   4082..4942    +  CDS            AmpR: β-lactamase; bla; confers resistance to ampicillin, carbenicillin, and related antibiotics
   4984..5364    +  rep_origin     M13 ori (sequence partly withheld): M13 bacteriophage origin of replication; arrow indicates direction of (+) strand synthesis
   5550..6137    +  rep_origin     ori: high-copy-number ColE1/pMB1/pBR322/pUC origin of replication
   6323..6374    -  misc_feature   bom (fragment): basis of mobility region from pBR322
   6490..6529    -  CDS            rop (fragment): Rop protein, which maintains plasmids at low copy number; rop
   6530..6715    -  CDS            TcR (fragment): tetracycline efflux protein; tet; confers resistance to tetracycline
   6725..6743    +  promoter       tet promoter (fragment): E. coli promoter for tetracycline efflux protein gene
   6833..7711    -  CDS            araC: L-arabinose regulatory protein; araC
>Addgene plasmid #162144 | pBEL2097 | addgene full sequence | sequence record 320145 | Addgene NGS Result
CATTCAGAGAAGAAACCAATTGTCCATATTGCATCAGACATTGCCGTCACTGCGTCTTTTACTGGCTCTT
CTCGCTAACCAAACCGGTAACCCCGCTTATTAAAAGCATTCTGTAACAAAGCGGGACCAAAGCCATGACA
AAAACGCGTAACAAAAGTGTCTATAATCACGGCAGAAAAGTCCACATTGATTATTTGCACGGCGTCACAC
TTTGCTATGCCATAGCATTTTTATCCATAAGATTAGCGGATCCTACCTGACGCTTTTTATCGCAACTCTC
TACTGTTTCTCCATACCCGTTTTTTTGGGCTAGCCGAAGGGTGAATTATGGAGCAGTCTGTGGCGAATTT
AGTCGATATGCGCGATGTCAGTTTTACGCGTGGCAATCGCTGCATCTTCGATAATATTTCCCTGACCGTG
CCGCGAGGGAAGATCACGGCGATCATGGGGCCATCGGGCATCGGTAAAACGACGCTACTCCGTCTGATTG
GCGGGCAAATCGCACCAGATCATGGTGAGATCCTTTTCGATGGTGAGAATATTCCGGCGATGTCTCGTTC
GCGCCTGTATACAGTGCGCAAACGGATGAGCATGTTATTTCAGTCCGGGGCGTTGTTCACTGATATGAAC
GTATTTGACAACGTCGCCTATCCACTGCGCGAACATACCCAACTTCCCGCGCCATTGTTGCATAGTACGG
TGATGATGAAGCTGGAGGCCGTGGGGCTGCGTGGAGCGGCTAAACTAATGCCTTCTGAACTTTCCGGTGG
GATGGCGCGGCGTGCAGCGCTGGCGCGTGCGATTGCGCTGGAGCCGGATCTCATCATGTTTGATGAACCT
TTTGTTGGGCAAGATCCCATCACCATGGGCGTACTGGTGAAGCTGATTTCTGAGCTGAACAGCGCGCTGG
GCGTGACTTGTGTGGTGGTTTCTCACGATGTGCCGGAAGTGTTAAGTATTGCGGATCACGCCTGGATCCT
GGCGGACAAAAAAATTGTCGCTCATGGCAGTGCCCAGGCGTTGCAGGCGAATCCTGATCCGCGCGTACGT
CAGTTTCTGGACGGGATAGCTGACGGGCCTGTTCCGTTCCGCTATCCTGCCGGCGATTATCACGCTGATC
TTTTACCAGGGAGTTAAGCCACTCATGCTGTTAAATGCGCTGGCGTCGCTCGGACATAAAGGGATTAAAA
CCCTGAGAACGTTCGGGCGGGCCGGGTTAATGTTATTCAATGCGCTGGTCGGCAAACCGGAATTTCGCAA
ACATGCGCCGCTGCTGGTGCGCCAGCTCTATAATGTCGGCGTCCTGTCGATGCTGATTATTGTGGTTTCT
GGCGTGTTCATCGGAATGGTGTTGGGGCTGCAAGGTTATCTGGTTCTGACCACTTATAGTGCGGAAACCA
GTCTGGGTATGCTGGTGGCGTTATCGCTACTGCGTGAACTGGGGCCGGTGGTTGCCGCGTTGTTGTTTGC
CGGGCGTGCTGGTTCGGCGCTAACCGCAGAAATCGGCCTGATGCGCGCTACAGAGCAACTCTCCAGTATG
GAGATGATGGCGGTGGATCCGCTGCGTCGGGTTATTTCTCCCCGTTTCTGGGCTGGGGTTATTTCATTAC
CACTGTTGACGGTTATTTTCGTCGCCGTGGGGATCTGGGGCGGATCTCTGGTCGGCGTCAGTTGGAAAGG
CATTGATAGCGGGTTCTTCTGGTCGGCAATGCAAAATGCCGTCGACTGGCGTATGGATCTGGTCAACTGT
CTGATTAAGAGCGTGGTGTTCGCCATCACGGTGACGTGGATTTCGTTGTTTAACGGCTACGACGCCATCC
CGACGTCTGCCGGGATTAGCCGGGCAACCACTCGCACCGTTGTCCACTCGTCTCTGGCTGTTCTGGGGCT
GGCGTTTGTGCTGACCGCATTGATGTTTGGGAATTGAGTTCATGCATCACCACCATCACCATCAGCATCA
ACACGAAAATCTGTATTTTCAGGGGATGCAAACGAAAAAAAATGAAATTTGGGTGGGTATCTTTTTATTA
GCAGCACTGCTGGCGGCGCTGTTTGTTTGCCTGAAGGCGGCGAACGTGACGTCCATACGTACTGAACCGA
CCTACACGCTTTATGCGACGTTCGATAACATTGGCGGCCTGAAAGCGCGCTCTCCGGTCAGTATTGGTGG
CGTTGTTGTGGGTCGGGTGGCGGATATTACGCTGGACCCGAAAACCTATCTGCCGCGCGTAACGCTGGAA
ATTGAACAACGTTATAACCACATTCCAGATACCAGTTCGCTGAGCATTCGTACTTCCGGCCTGCTGGGGG
AACAATATCTGGCATTAAACGTCGGTTTTGAAGACCCGGAACTGGGGACTGCTATCCTGAAGGATGGCGA
TACAATTCAGGACACTAAGTCTGCGATGGTGCTGGAAGATCTCATTGGTCAGTTCCTTTACGGTAGTAAA
GGCGATGACAATAAGAATAGTGGCGATGCGCCAGCTGCTGCGCCAGGTAATAATGAAACCACTGAACCTG
TGGGTACAACGAAATAATTTCAGGAGAACCGACGC
[633 nt withheld, positions 2556-3188]
TAATGAGCGAGTCACTGAGCTGGATGCAGACGGGTGACACGCTGGCGTTATCCGGAGAGCTGGATCAGGA
CGTTTTGCTACCGCTTTGGGAAATGCGTGAGGAAGCGGTGAAGGGGATTACCTGCATCGATCTTAGCCGT
GTCTCCCGCGTGGATACGGGGGGACTGGCACTGCTGCTCCATCTTATCGATCTGGCGAAAAAGCAGGGCA
ACAATGTGACGCTTCAGGGGGTAAACGACAAAGTGTATACCCTGGCGAAATTGTATAATTTGCCTGCTGA
TGTTCTGCCTCGTTAAGGTACCAAATTCCAGAAAAGAGACGCTGAAAAGCGTCTTTTTTCGTTTTGGTCC
TGGTCTGAGGAATGGTTGTAAGCTTGGCTGTTTTGGCGGATGAGAGAAGATTTTCAGCCTGATACAGATT
AAATCAGAACGCAGAAGCGGTCTGATAAAACAGAATTTGCCTGGCGGCAGTAGCGCGGTGGTCCCACCTG
ACCCCATGCCGAACTCAGAAGTGAAACGCCGTAGCGCCGATGGTAGTGTGGGGTCTCCCCATGCGAGAGT
AGGGAACTGCCAGGCATCAAATAAAACGAAAGGCTCAGTCGAAAGACTGGGCCTTTCGTTTTATCTGTTG
TTTGTCGGTGAACGCTCTCCTGAGTAGGACAAATCCGCCGGGAGCGGATTTGAACGTTGCGAAGCAACGG
CCCGGAGGGTGGCGGGCAGGACGCCCGCCATAAACTGCCAGGCATCAAATTAAGCAGAAGGCCATCCTGA
CGGATGGCCTTTTTGCGTTTCTACAAACTCTTTTGTTTATTTTTCTAAATACATTCAAATATGTATCCGC
TCATGAGACAATAACCCTGATAAATGCTTCAATAATATTGAAAAAGGAAGAGTATGAGTATTCAACATTT
CCGTGTCGCCCTTATTCCCTTTTTTGCGGCATTTTGCCTTCCTGTTTTTGCTCACCCAGAAACGCTGGTG
AAAGTAAAAGATGCTGAAGATCAGTTGGGTGCACGAGTGGGTTACATCGAACTGGATCTCAACAGCGGTA
AGATCCTTGAGAGTTTTCGCCCCGAAGAACGTTTTCCAATGATGAGCACTTTTAAAGTTCTGCTATGTGG
CGCGGTATTATCCCGTGTTGACGCCGGGCAAGAGCAACTCGGTCGCCGCATACACTATTCTCAGAATGAC
TTGGTTGAGTACTCACCAGTCACAGAAAAGCATCTTACGGATGGCATGACAGTAAGAGAATTATGCAGTG
CTGCCATAACCATGAGTGATAACACTGCGGCCAACTTACTTCTGACAACGATCGGAGGACCGAAGGAGCT
AACCGCTTTTTTGCACAACATGGGGGATCATGTAACTCGCCTTGATCGTTGGGAACCGGAGCTGAATGAA
GCCATACCAAACGACGAGCGTGACACCACGATGCCTGCAGCAATGGCAACAACGTTGCGCAAACTATTAA
CTGGCGAACTACTTACTCTAGCTTCCCGGCAACAATTAATAGACTGGATGGAGGCGGATAAAGTTGCAGG
ACCACTTCTGCGCTCGGCCCTTCCGGCTGGCTGGTTTATTGCTGATAAATCTGGAGCCGGTGAGCGTGGG
TCTCGCGGTATCATTGCAGCACTGGGGCCAGATGGTAAGCCCTCCCGTATCGTAGTTATCTACACGACGG
GGAGTCAGGCAACTATGGATGAACGAAATAGACAGATCGCTGAGATAGGTGCCTCACTGATTAAGCATTG
GTAACTGTCAGACCAAGTTTACTCATATATACTTTAGATTGATT
[125 nt withheld, positions 4983-5107]
C
[141 nt withheld, positions 5109-5249]
CCTTTGACGTTGGAGTCCACGTTCTTT
[37 nt withheld, positions 5277-5313]
ACCCTATCTCGGGCTATTCTTTTGATTTATAAGGGATTTTGCCGATTTCGGCCTATTGGTTAAAAAATGA
GCTGATTTAACAAAAATTTAACGCGAATTTTAACAAAATATTAACGTTTACAATTTAAAAGGATCTAGGT
GAAGATCCTTTTTGATAATCTCATGACCAAAATCCCTTAACGTGAGTTTTCGTTCCACTGAGCGTCAGAC
CCCGTAGAAAAGATCAAAGGATCTTCTTGAGATCCTTTTTTTCTGCGCGTAATCTGCTGCTTGCAAACAA
AAAAACCACCGCTACCAGCGGTGGTTTGTTTGCCGGATCAAGAGCTACCAACTCTTTTTCCGAAGGTAAC
TGGCTCAGCAGAGCGCAGATACCAAATACTGTCCTTCTAGTGTAGCCGTAGTTAGGCCACCACTTCAAGA
ACTCTGTAGCACCGCCTACATACCTCGCTCTGCTAATCCTGTTACCAGTGGCTGCTGCCAGTGGCGATAA
GTCGTGTCTTACCGGGTTGGACTCAAGACGATAGTTACCGGATAAGGCGCAGCGGTCGGGCTGAACGGGG
GGTTCGTGCACACAGCCCAGCTTGGAGCGAACGACCTACACCGAACTGAGATACCTACAGCGTGAGCTAT
GAGAAAGCGCCACGCTTCCCGAAGGGAGAAAGGCGGACAGGTATCCGGTAAGCGGCAGGGTCGGAACAGG
AGAGCGCACGAGGGAGCTTCCAGGGGGAAACGCCTGGTATCTTTATAGTCCTGTCGGGTTTCGCCACCTC
TGACTTGAGCGTCGATTTTTGTGATGCTCGTCAGGGGGGCGGAGCCTATGGAAAAACGCCAGCAACGCGG
CCTTTTTACGGTTCCTGGCCTTTTGCTGGCCTTTTGCTCACATGTTCTTTCCTGCGTTATCCCCTGATTC
TGTGGATAACCGTATTACCGCCTTTGAGTGAGCTGATACCGCTCGCCGCAGCCGAACGACCGAGCGCAGC
GAGTCAGTGAGCGAGGAAGCGGAAGAGCGCCTGATGCGGTATTTTCTCCTTACGCATCTGTGCGGTATTT
CACACCGCATAGGGTCATGGCTGCGCCCCGACACCCGCCAACACCCGCTGACGCGCCCTGACGGGCTTGT
CTGCTCCCGGCATCCGCTTACAGACAAGCTGTGACCGTCTCCGGGAGCTGCATGTGTCAGAGGTTTTCAC
CGTCATCACCGAAACGCGCGAGGCAGAAGGAGATGGCGCCCAACAGTCCCCCGGCCACGGGGCCTGCCAC
CATACCCACGCCGAAACAAGCGCTCATGAGCCCGAAGTGGCGAGCCCGATCTTCCCCATCGGTGATGTCG
GCGATATAGGCGCCAGCAACCGCACCTGTGGCGCCGGTGATGCCGGCCACGATGCGTCCGGCGTAGAGGA
TCTGCTCATGTTTGACAGCTTATCATCGATGCATAATGTGCCTGTCAAATGGACGAAGCAGGGATTCTGC
AAACCCTATGCTACTCCGTCAAGCCGTCAATTGTCTGATTCGTTACCAATTATGACAACTTGACGGCTAC
ATCATTCACTTTTTCTTCACAACCGGCACGGAACTCGCTCGGGCTGGCCCCGGTGCATTTTTTAAATACC
CGCGAGAAATAGAGTTGATCGTCAAAACCAACATTGCGACCGACGGTGGCGATAGGCATCCGGGTGGTGC
TCAAAAGCAGCTTCGCCTGGCTGATACGTTGGTCCTCGCGCCAGCTTAAGACGCTAATCCCTAACTGCTG
GCGGAAAAGATGTGACAGACGCGACGGCGACAAGCAAACATGCTGTGCGACGCTGGCGATATCAAAATTG
CTGTCTGCCAGGTGATCGCTGATGTACTGACAAGCCTCGCGTACCCGATTATCCATCGGTGGATGGAGCG
ACTCGTTAATCGCTTCCATGCGCCGCAGTAACAATTGCTCAAGCAGATTTATCGCCAGCAGCTCCGAATA
GCGCCCTTCCCCTTGCCCGGCGTTAATGATTTGCCCAAACAGGTCGCTGAAATGCGGCTGGTGCGCTTCA
TCCGGGCGAAAGAACCCCGTATTGGCAAATATTGACGGCCAGTTAAGCCATTCATGCCAGTAGGCGCGCG
GACGAAAGTAAACCCACTGGTGATACCATTCGCGAGCCTCCGGATGACGACCGTAGTGATGAATCTCTCC
TGGCGGGAACAGCAAAATATCACCCGGTCGGCAAACAAATTCTCGTCCCTGATTTTTCACCACCCCCTGA
CCGCGAATGGTGAGATTGAGAATATAACCTTTCATTCCCAGCGGTCGGTCGATAAAAAAATCGAGATAAC
CGTTGGCCTCAATCGGCGTTAAACCCGCCACCAGATGGGCATTAAACGAGTATCCCGGCAGCAGGGGATC
ATTTTGCGCTTCAGCCATACTTTTCATACTCCCGC
